>Addgene plasmid #176672 | pLib6.4B-Aaeg_763 | addgene full sequence | sequence record 348627 | Addgene NGS Result
GACGAAAGGGCCTCGTGATACGCCTATTTTTATAGGTTAATGTCATGATAATAATGGTTTCTTAGACGTC
AGGTGGCACTTTTCGGGGAAATGTGCGCGGAACCCCTATTTGTTTATTTTTCTAAATACATTCAAATATG
TATCCGCTCATGAGACAATAACCCTGATAAATGCTTCAATAATATTGAAAAAGGAAGAGTATGAGTATTC
AACATTTCCGTGTCGCCCTTATTCCCTTTTTTGCGGCATTTTGCCTTCCTGTTTTTGCTCACCCAGAAAC
GCTGGTGAAAGTAAAAGATGCTGAAGATCAGTTGGGTGCACGAGTGGGTTACATCGAACTGGATCTCAAC
AGCGGTAAGATCCTTGAGAGTTTTCGCCCCGAAGAACGTTTTCCAATGATGAGCACTTTTAAAGTTCTGC
TATGTGGCGCGGTATTATCCCGTATTGACGCCGGGCAAGAGCAACTCGGTCGCCGCATACACTATTCTCA
GAATGACTTGGTTGAGTACTCACCAGTCACAGAAAAGCATCTTACGGATGGCATGACAGTAAGAGAATTA
TGCAGTGCTGCCATAACCATGAGTGATAACACTGCGGCCAACTTACTTCTGACAACGATCGGAGGACCGA
AGGAGCTAACCGCTTTTTTGCACAACATGGGGGATCATGTAACTCGCCTTGATCGTTGGGAACCGGAGCT
GAATGAAGCCATACCAAACGACGAGCGTGACACCACGATGCCTGTAGCAATGGCAACAACGTTGCGCAAA
CTATTAACTGGCGAACTACTTACTCTAGCTTCCCGGCAACAATTAATAGACTGGATGGAGGCGGATAAAG
TTGCAGGACCACTTCTGCGCTCGGCCCTTCCGGCTGGCTGGTTTATTGCTGATAAATCTGGAGCCGGTGA
GCGTGGGTCTCGCGGTATCATTGCAGCACTGGGGCCAGATGGTAAGCCCTCCCGTATCGTAGTTATCTAC
ACGACGGGGAGTCAGGCAACTATGGATGAACGAAATAGACAGATCGCTGAGATAGGTGCCTCACTGATTA
AGCATTGGTAACTGTCAGACCAAGTTTACTCATATATACTTTAGATTGATTTAAAACTTCATTTTTAATT
TAAAAGGATCTAGGTGAAGATCCTTTTTGATAATCTCATGACCAAAATCCCTTAACGTGAGTTTTCGTTC
CACTGAGCGTCAGACCCCGTAGAAAAGATCAAAGGATCTTCTTGAGATCCTTTTTTTCTGCGCGTAATCT
GCTGCTTGCAAACAAAAAAACCACCGCTACCAGCGGTGGTTTGTTTGCCGGATCAAGAGCTACCAACTCT
TTTTCCGAAGGTAACTGGCTTCAGCAGAGCGCAGATACCAAATACTGTTCTTCTAGTGTAGCCGTAGTTA
GGCCACCACTTCAAGAACTCTGTAGCACCGCCTACATACCTCGCTCTGCTAATCCTGTTACCAGTGGCTG
CTGCCAGTGGCGATAAGTCGTGTCTTACCGGGTTGGACTCAAGACGATAGTTACCGGATAAGGCGCAGCG
GTCGGGCTGAACGGGGGGTTCGTGCACACAGCCCAGCTTGGAGCGAACGACCTACACCGAACTGAGATAC
CTACAGCGTGAGCTATGAGAAAGCGCCACGCTTCCCGAAGGGAGAAAGGCGGACAGGTATCCGGTAAGCG
GCAGGGTCGGAACAGGAGAGCGCACGAGGGAGCTTCCAGGGGGAAACGCCTGGTATCTTTATAGTCCTGT
CGGGTTTCGCCACCTCTGACTTGAGCGTCGATTTTTGTGATGCTCGTCAGGGGGGCGGAGCCTATGGAAA
AACGCCAGCAACGCGGCCTTTTTACGGTTCCTGGCCTTTTGCTGGCCTTTTGCTCACATGTTCTTTCCTG
CGTTATCCCCTGATTCTGTGGATAACCGTATTACCGCCTTTGAGTGAGCTGATACCGCTCGCCGCAGCCG
AACGACCGAGCGCAGCGAGTCAGTGAGCGAGGAAGCGGAAGAGCGCCCAATACGCAAACCGCCTCTCCCC
GCGCGTTGGCCGATTCATTAATGCAGCTGGCACGACAGGTTTCCCGACTGGAAAGCGGGCAGTGAGCGCA
ACGCAATTAATGTGAGTTAGCTCACTCATTAGGCACCCCAGGCTTTACACTTTATGCTTCCGGCTCGTAT
GTTGTGTGGAATTGTGAGCGGATAACAATTTCACACAGGAAACAGCTATGACCATGATTACGCCAAGCTT
GCATGCCTGCAGGTCGACTCTAGAGGATCCCCCGGGTGCCAGGGCGTGCCCTTGGGCTCCCCGGGCGCGT
ACTTCGAAGCCAACGAGGTCAAATCAAATATTATAATAAAAAGGTCAAAGAGGACTAACTTAAAGCTCTC
TTTATGGATAGGAAAAAATATTTTCGCCCATCGCTAGAACTTTTACCGTTTCCATTGAGTATATAACTAA
GATGAATGAGGCTAATTGATGGGTCTTCGAGAAGACCTGTTTTAGAGCTAGAAATAGCAAGTTAAAATAA
GGCTAGTCCGTTATCAACTTGAAAAAGTGGCACCGAGTCGGTGCTTTTTTTTAAGATGCTTCGGCAATTA
ATAATAAGGAATGGTAATTTTTTGCCTACCTGGAGCCTGAGAGTTGTTCAATAAAATAAAAATGTTTCGT
TTTTTTGCTTTCGCCAGTATTTATTATTTTTCATCAATATGTATTCAATTTGGTATGTATTTAGTAATTG
TAATATATAGACAATGGTTTTCCGTTGACGTACATACATCTGACGTGTGTTTATTTAGACATAAGGTACC
CAGCATGCAATTCTATATTCTAAAAACACAAATGATACTTCTAAAAAAAAATCATGAATGGCATCAACTC
TGAATCAAATCTTTGCAGATGCACCTACTTCTCATTTCCACTGTCACATCATTTTTCCAGATCTCGCTGC
CTGTTATGTGGCCCACAAACCAAGACACGTTTTATGGCCATTAAAGCTGGCTGATCGTCGCCAAACACCA
AATACATAATGAATATGTACACATTCGAGAAAGAAGCGATCAAAGAAGCATCTTCGGGCGGAGTAGGAGA
ATGCGGAGGAGAAGGAGAACGAGCTGATCTAGTATCTCTCCACAATCCAATGCCAACTGACCAACTGGCC
ATATTCGGAGCAATTTGAAGCCAATTTCCATCGCCTGGCGATCGCTCCATTCTTGGCTATATGTTTTTCA
CCGTTACCCGGGGCCATTTTCAAAGACTCGTCGGCAAGATAAGATTGTGTCACTCGCTGTCTCTCTTCAT
TTGTCGAAGAATGCTGAGGAATTTCGCGATGACGTCGGCGAGTATTTTGAAGAATGAGAATAATTTGTAT
TTATACGAAAATCAGTTAGTGGAATTTTCTACAAAAACATGTTATCTATAGATAATTTTGTTGCAAAATA
TGTTGACTATGACAAAGATTGTATGTATATACCTTTAATGTATTCTCATTTTCTTATGTATTTATAATGG
CAATGATGATACTGATGATATTTTAAGATGATGCCAGACCAAAAGGCTTGAATTTCTGCGTCTTTTGCCG
AACGCAGTGCATGTGCAATTGTTGTTTTTTGGAATATTCAATTTTCGGACTGTCCGCTTTGATTTCAGTT
TCTTGGCTTATTCAAAAAGCAAAGTAAAGCCAAAAAAGCGAGATGGCAATACCAAATGCGGCAAAACGGT
AGTGGAAGGAAAGGGGTGCGGGGCAGCGGAAGGAAGGGTGGGGCGGGGCGTGGCGGGGTCTGTGGCTGGG
CGCGACGTCACCGACGTTGGAGCCACTCCTTTGACCATGTGTGCGTGTGTGTATTATTCGTGTCTCGCCA
CTCGCCGGTTGTTTTTTTCTTTTTATGCTGCGCTCTCTCTAGCGCCATCTCGCTTACGCATGCTCAACGC
ACCGCATGTTGCCGTTTCCTTTTATGCGTCATTTTGGCTCGAAATAGGCAATTATTTAAACAAAGATTAG
TCAACGAAAACGCTAAAATAAATAAGTCTACAATATGGTTACTTATTGCCATGTGTGTGCAGCCAACGAT
AGCAACAAAAGCAACAACACAGGTGGCTTTCCCTCTTTCACTTTTTGTTTGCAAGCCGCGTGCGAGCAAG
ACGGCACGACCGGCAAACGCAATTACGCTGACAAAGAGCAGACGAAGTTTTGGCGAAAAACATCAAGGCG
CCTGATACGAATGCATTTGCAATAACAATTGCGATATTTAATATTGTTTATGAAGCTGTTTGACTTCAAA
ACACACAAAAAAAAAAATAAAACAAATTATTTGAAAGAGAATTAGGAATCGGACGCTTATCGTTAGGGTA
ACAACAAGAAATGCTTACTGAGTCACAGCCTCTGGAAAACTGCCGCAAGCCAGAGAGAGAGAGAAAAAGA
GGGAGAGCAGCTTAGACCGCATGTGCTTGTGTGTGAGGCGTCTCTCTCTTCGTCTCTGTTGCGCAAACGC
ATAGACTGCACTGAAAAAATCGATTACCTATTTTTTATGAATGAATATTTGCACTATTACTATTCAAAAC
TATTAAGATAGCAATCACATTCAATAGCCAAATACTATACCACCTGAGCGATGCAACGAAATGATCAATT
TGAGCAAAAATGCTGCATATTTAGGACGGCATCATTATAGAAATGCTTCTTGCTGTGTACTTTTCTCTCG
TCTGGCAGCTGTTTCGCCGTTATTGTTAAAACCGGCTTAAGTTAGGTGTGTTTTCTACGACTAGTGAATG
CCCTACTAGAAGATGTGTGTTGCACAAAATGTCCCTGGAATAACCAATTTGAAGTGCAGATAGCAGTAAA
CGTAAGCTAATATGAATATTATTTAACTGTAATGTTTTAATATCGCTGGACATTACTAATAAACCCACTA
TAAACACATGTACATATGTATGTTTTGGCATACAATGAGTAGTTGGGGAAAAAATGTGTAAAAGCACCGT
GACCATCACAGCATAAAGATAACCAGCTGAAGTATCGAATATGAGTAACCCCCAAATTGAATCACATGCC
GCAACTGATAGGACCCATGGAAGTACACTCTTCATGGCGATATACAAGACACACACAAGCACGAACACCC
AGTTGCGGAGGAAATTCTCCGTAAATGAAAACCCAATCGGCGAACAATTCATACCCATATATGGTAAAAG
TTTTGAACGCGACTTGAGAGCGGAGAGCATTGCGGCTGATAAGGTTTTAGCGCTAAGCGGGCTTTATAAA
ACGGGCTGCGGGACCAGTTTTCATATCACTACCGTTTGAGTTCTTGTGCTGTGTGGATACTCCTCCCGAC
ACAAAGCCGCTCCATCAGCCAGCAGTCGTCTAATCCAGAGACCCCGGATCCAGGAATTCGCCCTTGTTTA
AACATGGTGAGCAAGGGCGAGGAGCTGTTCACCGGGGTGGTGCCCATCCTGGTCGAGCTGGACGGCGACG
TAAACGGCCACAAGTTCAGCGTGAGGGGCGAGGGCGAGGGCGATGCCACCAACGGCAAGCTGACCCTGAA
GTTCATCTGCACCACCGGCAAGCTGCCCGTGCCCTGGCCCACCCTCGTGACCACCCTGAGCCACGGCGTG
CAGTGCTTCGCCCGCTACCCCGACCACATGAAGCAGCACGACTTCTTCAAGTCCGCCATGCCCGAAGGCT
ACGTCCAGGAGCGCACCATCTTCTTCAAGGACGACGGCACCTACAAGACCCGCGCCGAGGTGAAGTTCGA
GGGCGACACCCTAGTGAACCGCATCGAGCTGAAGGGCGTCGACTTCAAGGAGGACGGCAACATCCTGGGG
CACAAGCTGGAGTACAACTTCAACAGCCACAACATCTATATCATGGCCGTCAAGCAGAAGAACGGCATCA
AGGTGAACTTCAAGATCCGCCACAACGTGGAGGACGGCAGCGTGCAGCTCGCCGACCACTACCAGCAGAA
CACCCCCATCGGCGACGGCCCCGTGCTGCTGCCCGACAGCCACTACCTGAGCACCCAGTCCGTGCTGAGC
AAAGACCCCAACGAGAAGCGCGATCACATGGTCCTGCTGGAGTTCCGCACCGCCGCCGGGATCACTCTCG
GCATGGACGAGCTGTACAAGCTTGAGGGCAGAGGAAGCCTTCTAACATGCGGTGACGTGGAGGAGAATCC
CGGCCCTGCTAGCGGTAGCGGCAGCGGTAGCATGACCGAGTACAAGCCCACGGTGCGCCTCGCCACCCGC
GACGACGTCCCCCGGGCCGTACGCACCCTCGCCGCCGCGTTCGCCGACTACCCCGCCACGCGCCACACCG
TCGACCCGGACCGCCACATCGAGCGGGTCACCGAGCTGCAAGAACTCTTCCTCACGCGCGTCGGGCTCGA
CATCGGCAAGGTGTGGGTCGCGGACGACGGCGCCGCGGTGGCGGTCTGGACCACGCCGGAGAGCGTCGAA
GCGGGGGCGGTGTTCGCCGAGATCGGCCCGCGCATGGCCGAGTTGAGCGGTTCCCGGCTGGCCGCGCAGC
AACAGATGGAAGGCCTCCTGGCGCCGCACCGGCCCAAGGAGCCCGCGTGGTTCCTGGCCACCGTCGGCGT
CTCGCCCGACCACCAGGGCAAGGGTCTGGGCAGCGCCGTCGTGCTCCCCGGAGTGGAGGCGGCCGAGCGC
GCCGGGGTGCCCGCCTTCCTGGAGACCTCCGCGCCCCGCAACCTCCCCTTCTACGAGCGGCTCGGCTTCA
CCGTCACCGCCGACGTCGAGGTGCCCGAAGGACCGCGCACCTGGTGCATGACCCGCAAGCCCGGTGCCTG
ACTCGAGGGATCCAGACATGATAAGATACATTGATGAGTTTGGACAAACCACAACTAGAATGCAGTGAAA
AAAATGCTTTATTTGTGAAATTTGTGATGCTATTGCTTTATTTGTAACCATTATAAGCTGCAATAAACAA
GTTAACAACAACAATTGCATTCATTTTATGTTTCAGGTTCAGGGGGAGGTGTGGGAGGTTTTTTAAAGCA
AGTAAAACCTCTACAAATGTGGTATGGCTGATTATGATCAGTCGACCGATGCCCTTGAGAGCCTTCAACC
CAGTCAGCTCCTTCCGGTGGGCGCGGGGCATGACTATCGTCGCCGCACTTATGGTACGCGCCCGGGGAGC
CCAAGGGCACGCCCTGGCACCCGAAGGGCGAATTCACTGGCCGTCGTTTTACAACGTCGTGACTGGGAAA
ACCCTGGCGTTACCCAACTTAATCGCCTTGCAGCACATCCCCCTTTCGCCAGCTGGCGTAATAGCGAAGA
GGCCCGCACCGATCGCCCTTCCCAACAGTTGCGCAGCCTGAATGGCGAATGGCGCCTGATGCGGTATTTT
CTCCTTACGCATCTGTGCGGTATTTCACACCGCATATGGTGCACTCTCAGTACAATCTGCTCTGATGCCG
CATAGTTAAGCCAGCCCCGACACCCGCCAACACCCGCTGACGCGCCCTGACGGGCTTGTCTGCTCCCGGC
ATCCGCTTACAGACAAGCTGTGACCGTCTCCGGGAGCTGCATGTGTCAGAGGTTTTCACCGTCATCACCG
AAACGCGCGA
Features (pLannotate 1.2.2; 20 found; start..end, strand, type, name):
     96..200     +  promoter       AmpR promoter: bla
    201..1061    +  CDS            AmpR: β-lactamase; bla; confers resistance to ampicillin, carbenicillin, and related antibiotics
   1232..1820    +  rep_origin     ori: high-copy-number ColE1/pMB1/pBR322/pUC origin of replication
   2003..2095    +  CDS            lacI (fragment): lac repressor; lacI; The lac repressor binds to the lac operator to inhibit transcription in E. coli. This inhibition can be relieved by adding lactose or isopropyl-β-D-thiogalactopyranoside (IPTG).
   2108..2129    +  protein_bind   CAP binding site: CAP binding activates transcription in the presence of cAMP. E. coli catabolite activator protein
   2144..2174    +  promoter       lac promoter: promoter for the E. coli lac operon
   2182..2198    +  protein_bind   lac operator: The lac repressor binds to the lac operator to inhibit transcription in E. coli. This inhibition can be relieved by adding lactose or isopropyl-β-D-thiogalactopyranoside (IPTG). lac repressor encoded by lacI
   2235..2272    -  misc_feature   MCS (fragment): pUC18/19 multiple cloning site
   2276..2309    +  protein_bind   attB: minimal attB site for the φC31 integrase (Groth et al., 2000) phage φC31 integrase
   2489..2564    +  misc_RNA       gRNA scaffold: guide RNA scaffold for the Streptococcus pyogenes CRISPR/Cas9 system
   2853..5362    +  promoter       Ac5 promoter: Drosophila melanogaster actin 5C promoter
   5394..6110    +  CDS            EBFP2: EBFP2 is a basic (constitutively fluorescent) blue fluorescent protein published in 2007, derived from Aequorea victoria. It is reported to be a rapidly-maturing monomer with moderate acid sensitivity.
   6192..6791    +  CDS            PuroR: puromycin N-acetyltransferase; pac from Streptomyces alboniger; confers resistance to puromycin
   6799..6933    -  polyA_signal   SV40 poly(A) signal: SV40 polyadenylation signal
   6956..7040    -  CDS            large T antigen (fragment): large T antigen from SV40 (simian virus 40)
   7041..7123    +  CDS            TcR (fragment): tetracycline efflux protein; tet; confers resistance to tetracycline
   7127..7160    -  protein_bind   attB: minimal attB site for the φC31 integrase (Groth et al., 2000) phage φC31 integrase
   7172..7329    +  CDS            lacZα (fragment): LacZα fragment of β-galactosidase; lacZ fragment
   7335..7434    -  misc_feature   bom (fragment): basis of mobility region from pBR322
   7536..1       -  CDS            rop (fragment) (across the origin): Rop protein, which maintains plasmids at low copy number; rop
