[The description below was written by a language model from this plasmid's Addgene catalogue record and pLannotate feature annotations shown in this document.]
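Description:
pLib6.4B-Aaeg_763 is an empty-backbone CRISPR sgRNA vector for insect cells, built on pUC19 and about 7.6 kb in the sequenced record. In E. coli it is maintained as a high-copy plasmid through the ColE1/pUC origin and selected with ampicillin via the β-lactamase gene. Short remnants of lac regulatory elements, lacZα, the pUC multiple cloning site and other backbone fragments (bom, rop, TcR, lacI) flank the payload and appear to be cloning leftovers rather than functional parts.

The payload sits between two minimal φC31 attB sites in opposite orientation, an arrangement that allows φC31 integrase to swap the whole intervening cassette into a pre-placed attP acceptor locus by recombination-mediated cassette exchange. Just inside the first attB is the sgRNA unit. According to the catalogue entry, it is driven by the Aedes aegypti U6 promoter AAEL017763, which the automated annotation did not label, although the gap between attB and the S. pyogenes gRNA scaffold is consistent with its position. Targeting sequences are cloned into a BbsI cassette upstream of the scaffold, and no guide is present in the deposited form. Downstream, the Drosophila melanogaster Actin5C promoter drives EBFP2 linked through a 2A peptide to puromycin N-acetyltransferase. A single transcript therefore provides both a blue fluorescent marker and puromycin selection for integrants. An SV40 polyadenylation signal is annotated just downstream, though on the reverse strand.

The design delivers one stably integrated sgRNA per cell. The associated publication describes its use in pooled CRISPR knockout screening in mosquito cell lines carrying an attP landing site.
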