Addgene plasmid #176672: pLib6.4B-Aaeg_763
Purpose: (Empty Backbone) Expression of sgRNA under Ae. Aegypti U6 (AAEL017763) promoter & delivery of D.mel-Actin5C::EBFP2-2A-puro|sgRNA cassette through PhiC31 RCME to AttP acceptor cell line/organism
Depositing lab: Norbert Perrimon. Depositing organization: Harvard Medical School. Publication: Bioinformatic and cell-based tools for pooled CRISPR knockout screening in mosquitos. Viswanatha R, Mameli E, Rodiger J, Merckaert P, Feitosa-Suntheimer F, Colpitts TM, Mohr SE, Hu Y, Perrimon N. Nat Commun. 2021 Nov 24;12(1):6825. doi: 10.1038/s41467-021-27129-3. PubMed 34819517.
Backbone
  Vector backbone: pUC19
  Vector type: Insect Expression ; CRISPR
  Selectable markers: Puromycin
Growth in bacteria
  Bacterial resistance: Ampicillin, 100 μg/mL
  Growth temperature: 37°C
  Growth strain: DH5alpha
  Copy number: High Copy
Gene/Insert
  Gene/Insert name: None
Terms and licenses: Academic/Nonprofit Terms; Industry Terms: Not Available to Industry
Depositor comments: Cloning of sgRNA targeting sequence into BbsI cassette. Please visit https://www.biorxiv.org/content/10.1101/2021.03.29.437496v2 for bioRxiv preprint.
How to cite: pLib6.4B-Aaeg_763 was a gift from Norbert Perrimon (Addgene plasmid # 176672 ; http://n2t.net/addgene:176672 ; RRID:Addgene_176672)
